Addgene plasmid #204809: EV-A71 2A protease; 6xHis-tag, self cleaving
Purpose: Bacterial expresison of Enterovirus A71 2A protease
Depositing lab: ASAP Discovery & Frank von Delft. Depositing organization: University of Oxford.
Backbone
  Vector backbone: pNIC
  Vector type: Bacterial Expression
Growth in bacteria
  Bacterial resistance: Kanamycin, 50 μg/mL
  Growth temperature: 37°C
  Growth strain: DH5alpha
  Copy number: Unknown
Gene/Insert
  Gene/Insert name: A71 2A protease
  Species: Enterovirus A71
  Cloning method: Ligation Independent Cloning
How to cite: EV-A71 2A protease; 6xHis-tag, self cleaving was a gift from ASAP Discovery & Frank von Delft (Addgene plasmid # 204809 ; http://n2t.net/addgene:204809 ; RRID:Addgene_204809)
