[The description below was written by a language model from this plasmid's Addgene catalogue record and pLannotate feature annotations shown in this document.]
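Description:
EV-A71 2A protease; 6xHis-tag, self cleaving is a bacterial expression plasmid of about 5.8 kb built on the pNIC backbone, a pET-style T7 vector, into which the Enterovirus A71 2A protease coding sequence was inserted by ligation-independent cloning. It is propagated in E. coli under kanamycin selection (an aph(3')-Ia KanR gene) and replicates from a ColE1/pMB1-type origin accompanied by the pBR322 bom region and the rop gene, which normally moderates copy number; the record lists copy number as unknown. An f1 origin is also present, along with nonfunctional fragments of a tetracycline resistance gene that are backbone remnants.

Expression is driven by a T7 promoter followed by a lac operator and the strong T7 gene 10 ribosome binding site, with a T7 terminator downstream. The plasmid carries its own lacI gene and promoter, so transcription is repressed until IPTG is added in a host that supplies T7 RNA polymerase. The annotated open reading frame spans roughly 540 bp and was matched by the annotation software to a fragment of a related enterovirus (coxsackievirus A16) polyprotein; this reflects sequence homology, and the functional text attached to that hit describes the polymerase rather than the 2A region actually cloned. A short histidine run lies just downstream of the insert, annotated as a fragment of a 9xHis tag and consistent with the 6xHis tag in the name. The "self cleaving" label suggests that the protease removes its own tag or flanking sequence, but the record does not describe the cleavage site or its position. The short SET1 fragment hit near the terminator is probably vector-derived sequence. The construct is intended for recombinant production of the 2A protease in bacteria.
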