Features (pLannotate 1.2.2; 19 found; start..end, strand, type, name):
    253..271     +  promoter       T7 promoter: promoter for bacteriophage T7 RNA polymerase
    272..296     +  protein_bind   lac operator: The lac repressor binds to the lac operator to inhibit transcription in E. coli. This inhibition can be relieved by adding lactose or isopropyl-β-D-thiogalactopyranoside (IPTG). lac repressor encoded by lacI
    311..333     +  RBS            RBS: efficient ribosome binding site from bacteriophage T7 gene 10 (Olins and Rangwala, 1989)
    344..886     +  CDS            POLG_CX16G (fragment) (sequence partly withheld): Experimental evidence at protein level: Swiss-Prot protein existence level 1. [RNA-directed RNA polymerase]: Replicates the viral genomic RNA on the surface of intracellular membranes. May form linear arrays of subunits that propagate along a strong head-to-tail interaction called interface-I. Covalently attaches UMP to a tyrosine of VPg, which is used to prime RNA synthesis. The positive stranded RNA genome is first replicated at virus induced membranous vesicles, creating a dsRNA genomic replication form. This dsRNA is then used as template to synthesize positive stranded RNA genomes. ss(+)R
    949..966     +  CDS            9xHis (fragment): 9xHis affinity tag
    976..1025    +  CDS            SET1 (fragment): solubility-enhancement tag derived from T7 phage gene 10B
   1033..1080    +  terminator     T7 terminator: transcription terminator for bacteriophage T7 RNA polymerase
   1117..1545    +  rep_origin     f1 ori (sequence partly withheld): f1 bacteriophage origin of replication; arrow indicates direction of (+) strand synthesis
   1598..1655    +  promoter       AmpR promoter (fragment): bla
   1664..2479    -  CDS            KanR: aminoglycoside phosphotransferase; aph(3')-Ia; confers resistance to kanamycin in bacteria or G418 (Geneticin®) in eukaryotes
   2601..3189    +  rep_origin     ori: high-copy-number ColE1/pMB1/pBR322/pUC origin of replication
   3375..3514    -  misc_feature   bom: basis of mobility region from pBR322
   3616..3807    -  CDS            rop: Rop protein, which maintains plasmids at low copy number; rop
   3824..4204    +  CDS            YPB1_ECOLX: Protein predicted: Swiss-Prot protein existence level 4. From Escherichia coli.
   4276..4567    -  CDS            TcR (fragment): tetracycline efflux protein; tet; confers resistance to tetracycline
   4582..4603    -  protein_bind   CAP binding site: CAP binding activates transcription in the presence of cAMP. E. coli catabolite activator protein
   4616..5698    -  CDS            lacI: lac repressor; lacI; The lac repressor binds to the lac operator to inhibit transcription in E. coli. This inhibition can be relieved by adding lactose or isopropyl-β-D-thiogalactopyranoside (IPTG).
   5699..5776    -  promoter       lacI promoter: lacI
   5784..231     -  CDS            TcR (fragment) (across the origin): tetracycline efflux protein; tet; confers resistance to tetracycline
>Addgene plasmid #204809 | EV-A71 2A protease; 6xHis-tag, self cleaving | addgene full sequence | sequence record 419426 | Addgene NGS Result
AGGTTGAGGCCGTTGAGCACCGCCGCCGCAAGGAATGGTGCATGCAAGGAGATGGCGCCCAACAGTCCCC
CGGCCACGGGGCCTGCCACCATACCCACGCCGAAACAAGCGCTCATGAGCCCGAAGTGGCGAGCCCGATC
TTCCCCATCGGTGATGTCGGCGATATAGGCGCCAGCAACCGCACCTGTGGCGCCGGTGATGCCGGCCACG
ATGCGTCCGGCGTAGAGGATCGAGATCTCGATCCCGCGAAATTAATACGACTCACTATAGGGGAATTGTG
AGCGGATAACAATTCCCCTCTAGAAATAATTTTGTTTAACCTTAAGAAGGAGATATACACATGAATTATA
AAGGAAATGATATCAAGTGTACATCAACATCCCGTGATAAAATAACGACCTTG
[450 nt withheld, positions 404-853]
GGCGTATCTGATTATATCAAAGGACTGGGCGACCACCATCATCACCACCATTAATGACTCGAGCACCCGT
CGACAAGCTTGCGGCCGCACTCGAGCACCACCACCACCACCACTGAGATCCGGCTGCTAACAAAGCCCGA
AAGGAAGCTGAGTTGGCTGCTGCCACCGCTGAGCAATAACTAGCATAACCCCTTGGGGCCTCTAAACGGG
TCTTGAGGGGTTTTTTGCTGAAAGGAGGAACTATATCCGGATTGGCGAATGGG
[124 nt withheld, positions 1117-1240]
C
[91 nt withheld, positions 1242-1332]
A
[49 nt withheld, positions 1334-1382]
CCTTTGACGTTGGAGTCCACGTTCTTT
[37 nt withheld, positions 1410-1446]
ACCCTATCTCGGTCTATTCTTTTGATTTATAAGGGATTTTGCCGATTTCGGCCTATTGGTTAAAAAATGA
GCTGATTTAACAAAAATTTAACGCGAATTTTAACAAAATATTAACGCTTACAATTTAGGTGGCACTTTTC
GGGGAAATGTGCGCGGAACCCCTATTTGTTTATTTTTCTAAATACATTCAAATATGTATCCGCTCATGAA
TTAATTCTTAGAAAAACTCATCGAGCATCAAATGAAACTGCAATTTATTCATATCAGGATTATCAATACC
ATATTTTTGAAAAAGCCGTTTCTGTAATGAAGGAGAAAACTCACCGAGGCAGTTCCATAGGATGGCAAGA
TCCTGGTATCGGTCTGCGATTCCGACTCGTCCAACATCAATACAACCTATTAATTTCCCCTCGTCAAAAA
TAAGGTTATCAAGTGAGAAATCACCATGAGTGACGACTGAATCCGGTGAGAATGGCAAAAGTTTATGCAT
TTCTTTCCAGACTTGTTCAACAGGCCAGCCATTACGCTCGTCATCAAAATCACTCGCATCAACCAAACCG
TTATTCATTCGTGATTGCGCCTGAGCGAGACGAAATACGCGATCGCTGTTAAAAGGACAATTACAAACAG
GAATCGAATGCAACCGGCGCAGGAACACTGCCAGCGCATCAACAATATTTTCACCTGAATCAGGATATTC
TTCTAATACCTGGAATGCTGTTTTCCCGGGGATCGCAGTGGTGAGTAACCATGCATCATCAGGAGTACGG
ATAAAATGCTTGATGGTCGGAAGAGGCATAAATTCCGTCAGCCAGTTTAGTCTGACCATCTCATCTGTAA
CATCATTGGCAACGCTACCTTTGCCATGTTTCAGAAACAACTCTGGCGCATCGGGCTTCCCATACAATCG
ATAGATTGTCGCACCTGATTGCCCGACATTATCGCGAGCCCATTTATACCCATATAAATCAGCATCCATG
TTGGAATTTAATCGCGGCCTAGAGCAAGACGTTTCCCGTTGAATATGGCTCATAACACCCCTTGTATTAC
TGTTTATGTAAGCAGACAGTTTTATTGTTCATGACCAAAATCCCTTAACGTGAGTTTTCGTTCCACTGAG
CGTCAGACCCCGTAGAAAAGATCAAAGGATCTTCTTGAGATCCTTTTTTTCTGCGCGTAATCTGCTGCTT
GCAAACAAAAAAACCACCGCTACCAGCGGTGGTTTGTTTGCCGGATCAAGAGCTACCAACTCTTTTTCCG
AAGGTAACTGGCTTCAGCAGAGCGCAGATACCAAATACTGTCCTTCTAGTGTAGCCGTAGTTAGGCCACC
ACTTCAAGAACTCTGTAGCACCGCCTACATACCTCGCTCTGCTAATCCTGTTACCAGTGGCTGCTGCCAG
TGGCGATAAGTCGTGTCTTACCGGGTTGGACTCAAGACGATAGTTACCGGATAAGGCGCAGCGGTCGGGC
TGAACGGGGGGTTCGTGCACACAGCCCAGCTTGGAGCGAACGACCTACACCGAACTGAGATACCTACAGC
GTGAGCTATGAGAAAGCGCCACGCTTCCCGAAGGGAGAAAGGCGGACAGGTATCCGGTAAGCGGCAGGGT
CGGAACAGGAGAGCGCACGAGGGAGCTTCCAGGGGGAAACGCCTGGTATCTTTATAGTCCTGTCGGGTTT
CGCCACCTCTGACTTGAGCGTCGATTTTTGTGATGCTCGTCAGGGGGGCGGAGCCTATGGAAAAACGCCA
GCAACGCGGCCTTTTTACGGTTCCTGGCCTTTTGCTGGCCTTTTGCTCACATGTTCTTTCCTGCGTTATC
CCCTGATTCTGTGGATAACCGTATTACCGCCTTTGAGTGAGCTGATACCGCTCGCCGCAGCCGAACGACC
GAGCGCAGCGAGTCAGTGAGCGAGGAAGCGGAAGAGCGCCTGATGCGGTATTTTCTCCTTACGCATCTGT
GCGGTATTTCACACCGCAATGGTGCACTCTCAGTACAATCTGCTCTGATGCCGCATAGTTAAGCCAGTAT
ACACTCCGCTATCGCTACGTGACTGGGTCATGGCTGCGCCCCGACACCCGCCAACACCCGCTGACGCGCC
CTGACGGGCTTGTCTGCTCCCGGCATCCGCTTACAGACAAGCTGTGACCGTCTCCGGGAGCTGCATGTGT
CAGAGGTTTTCACCGTCATCACCGAAACGCGCGAGGCAGCTGCGGTAAAGCTCATCAGCGTGGTCGTGAA
GCGATTCACAGATGTCTGCCTGTTCATCCGCGTCCAGCTCGTTGAGTTTCTCCAGAAGCGTTAATGTCTG
GCTTCTGATAAAGCGGGCCATGTTAAGGGCGGTTTTTTCCTGTTTGGTCACTGATGCCTCCGTGTAAGGG
GGATTTCTGTTCATGGGGGTAATGATACCGATGAAACGAGAGAGGATGCTCACGATACGGGTTACTGATG
ATGAACATGCCCGGTTACTGGAACGTTGTGAGGGTAAACAACTGGCGGTATGGATGCGGCGGGACCAGAG
AAAAATCACTCAGGGTCAATGCCAGCGCTTCGTTAATACAGATGTAGGTGTTCCACAGGGTAGCCAGCAG
CATCCTGCGATGCAGATCCGGAACATAATGGTGCAGGGCGCTGACTTCCGCGTTTCCAGACTTTACGAAA
CACGGAAACCGAAGACCATTCATGTTGTTGCTCAGGTCGCAGACGTTTTGCAGCAGCAGTCGCTTCACGT
TCGCTCGCGTATCGGTGATTCATTCTGCTAACCAGTAAGGCAACCCCGCCAGCCTAGCCGGGTCCTCAAC
GACAGGAGCACGATCATGCGCACCCGTGGGGCCGCCATGCCGGCGATAATGGCCTGCTTCTCGCCGAAAC
GTTTGGTGGCGGGACCAGTGACGAAGGCTTGAGCGAGGGCGTGCAAGATTCCGAATACCGCAAGCGACAG
GCCGATCATCGTCGCGCTCCAGCGAAAGCGGTCCTCGCCGAAAATGACCCAGAGCGCTGCCGGCACCTGT
CCTACGAGTTGCATGATAAAGAAGACAGTCATAAGTGCGGCGACGATAGTCATGCCCCGCGCCCACCGGA
AGGAGCTGACTGGGTTGAAGGCTCTCAAGGGCATCGGTCGAGATCCCGGTGCCTAATGAGTGAGCTAACT
TACATTAATTGCGTTGCGCTCACTGCCCGCTTTCCAGTCGGGAAACCTGTCGTGCCAGCTGCATTAATGA
ATCGGCCAACGCGCGGGGAGAGGCGGTTTGCGTATTGGGCGCCAGGGTGGTTTTTCTTTTCACCAGTGAG
ACGGGCAACAGCTGATTGCCCTTCACCGCCTGGCCCTGAGAGAGTTGCAGCAAGCGGTCCACGCTGGTTT
GCCCCAGCAGGCGAAAATCCTGTTTGATGGTGGTTAACGGCGGGATATAACATGAGCTGTCTTCGGTATC
GTCGTATCCCACTACCGAGATATCCGCACCAACGCGCAGCCCGGACTCGGTAATGGCGCGCATTGCGCCC
AGCGCCATCTGATCGTTGGCAACCAGCATCGCAGTGGGAACGATGCCCTCATTCAGCATTTGCATGGTTT
GTTGAAAACCGGACATGGCACTCCAGTCGCCTTCCCGTTCCGCTATCGGCTGAATTTGATTGCGAGTGAG
ATATTTATGCCAGCCAGCCAGACGCAGACGCGCCGAGACAGAACTTAATGGGCCCGCTAACAGCGCGATT
TGCTGGTGACCCAATGCGACCAGATGCTCCACGCCCAGTCGCGTACCGTCTTCATGGGAGAAAATAATAC
TGTTGATGGGTGTCTGGTCAGAGACATCAAGAAATAACGCCGGAACATTAGTGCAGGCAGCTTCCACAGC
AATGGCATCCTGGTCATCCAGCGGATAGTTAATGATCAGCCCACTGACGCGTTGCGCGAGAAGATTGTGC
ACCGCCGCTTTACAGGCTTCGACGCCGCTTCGTTCTACCATCGACACCACCACGCTGGCACCCAGTTGAT
CGGCGCGAGATTTAATCGCCGCGACAATTTGCGACGGCGCGTGCAGGGCCAGACTGGAGGTGGCAACGCC
AATCAGCAACGACTGTTTGCCCGCCAGTTGTTGTGCCACGCGGTTGGGAATGTAATTCAGCTCCGCCATC
GCCGCTTCCACTTTTTCCCGCGTTTTCGCAGAAACGTGGCTGGCCTGGTTCACCACGCGGGAAACGGTCT
GATAAGAGACACCGGCATACTCTGCGACATCGTATAACGTTACTGGTTTCACATTCACCACCCTGAATTG
ACTCTCTTCCGGGCGCTATCATGCCATACCGCGAAAGGTTTTGCGCCATTCGATGGTGTCCGGGATCTCG
ACGCTCTCCCTTATGCGACTCCTGCATTAGGAAGCAGCCCAGTAGT
