>Addgene plasmid #204809 | EV-A71 2A protease; 6xHis-tag, self cleaving | depositor partial sequence | sequence record 398082 | Insert
ATGAATTATAAAGGAAATGATATCAAGTGTACATCAACATCCCGTGATAAAATAACGACCTTG
[450 nt withheld, positions 64-513]
GGCGTATCTGATTATATCAAAGGACTGGGCGACCACCATCATCACCACCATTAATGA
